>Addgene plasmid #29286 | pEMS1651 | addgene partial sequence | sequence record 39217 | pEMS1307-fwd 5'-ccgcacgtctaagaaaccat-3'
AAATAGGCGTATCACGAGGCCCTTTCGTCTTCAAGAATTAATTCCGATCATATTCAATAACCCTTAATGA
ATTCGAGCTCCTAGGCCGGCCTGTCATCCTTCAACCTTCAATACTGGTCATAACATATGCTGGGCCAAAA
AATACATTTTATTTTATAAATTCCCTTAAAAATATAGTCTAATATGTCCATCTCAGAGAACAAAATTAAA
CAACTGTTTTTTCATCAAGGTGAAAGATCTGAATTTTAACTTCACTTACAGGCTAACAAGTTAGCTGGCT
GTAGTTTCATGGATGCCGATGGAAGATGCAAAACTCTTGGCTTCGAGATAAAGGATTTTGTCACTCAGGC
ATAGCGGGCAGTATGAGCATCTGCATATCTTGCATTGACTGGTCCCCTGAGCTCTAATTCCCACAGATAG
CTAAGAAAAGAGGATCAAGTGATACTGGCATAAACAATGGGTGGCATTACAGCAGAATAGCTCTGAGTTT
AGGGAATTCAAATAAGCTTGCCTACCTTTTGGTCAGGAGAGAGATATCACAGCTTTCAAGGCTTTGTTTC
AGATGGAGGTACTATCTCTATCTTCCAATATCTTCCAAGACTATTTACTGTACAAATACCCTTGAGAAGA
CAGTCTAGAAAAAAGGGCAATTAGTGCCTTGGTCATAAGACAGGTAGAAACACAACGGATCCAGGGAGAA
TTGTCTCTCCATGTTGGTGATGACTAAAACTTCTTCATACAGTTGATACGAAACATAAATTTTCTTCAAC
CTCTAAAATATTAGAAAAAATGATTTTTTCAAATGTTTTAAAATGAGAACCAAAAATTTAACAGTTCACA
TTGCAT
