>Addgene plasmid #29286 | pEMS1651 | addgene partial sequence | sequence record 39218 | LacZ-R 5'-GACAGTATCGGCCTCAGGAA-3'
CGCTTCTGGTGCCGGAAACCAGGCAAAGCGCCATTCGCCATTCAGGCTGCGCAACTGTTGGGAAGGGCGA
TCGGTGCGGGCCTCTTCGCTATTACGCCAGCTGGCGAAAGGGGGATGTGCTGCAAGGCGATTAAGTTGGG
TAACGCCAGGGTTTTCCCAGTCACGACGTTGTAAAACGACGGGATCCGCCATGGTGGCGGAAGTTCCTAT
ACCTTTTGAAGAATAGGAACTTCGGAATAGGAACTTCCTGTGGAGAGAAAGGCAAAGTGGATGTCAGTAA
GACCAATAGGTGCCTATCAGAAACGCAAGAGTCTTCTCTGTCTCGACAAGCCCAGTTTCTATTGGTCTCC
TTAAACCTGTCTTGTAACCTTGATACTTACGGCGCGCCGAGCTTTCCCTCAGAAGACCTTGTTGACTGTC
CCAAAGCAAACCTGGTCCTTGCCACCACCAGACTCCAGCCCCCAGACCTCCTGCTGCCTGCTTCCTCTCC
CCTACAGGAAATTAATAATCTTGGTGTCCAATCAAGTGCCCTGTTGCTCCTGCTTTCCCCCAGCAAAGCT
GGGGGGGCCGGGGGGTGTAAACTTCTTCCTCTGCCCCCTAAAATACAACACCCTACTTTGGCTCCCTCTT
TCCTTTCCTTTAAAGAGATGTGAACCCCTGAAGGGCTCCGCACTCCTCTTCTTGTCCTTTCTCTTTCCTA
ACAAATCACCCCTAATTCCACCTAGCACGGGTGTTTCTGATCTTGGTACTGTCCTCTTCTCTTCTCTTCC
AAGATGTAACAAAAACAACCCCCACGCACATCTCAGCCCCT
