[The description below was written by a language model from this plasmid's Addgene catalogue record.]
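Description:
pEMS1651 is a MiniPromoter reporter plasmid from the Pleiades Promoter Project, a resource aimed at developing compact human regulatory sequences that drive selective expression in defined brain regions and cell types. It is built on the large pEMS1313 backbone (about 18.8 kb without insert), is maintained as a high-copy plasmid in E. coli, and is selected with ampicillin. The record does not include a feature table, so the origin of replication and any other backbone elements, such as sequences used for delivery into or integration in mammalian cells, are not stated here.

The insert is Ple179, a 3.6 kb MiniPromoter assembled from human regulatory sequence of the CLVS2 gene (also known as RLBP1L2, retinaldehyde binding protein 1-like 2, or C6orf213). It was cloned by restriction digestion between FseI and AscI sites, which places it upstream of a backbone-encoded reporter cassette consisting of an intron followed by lacZ carrying a nuclear localisation signal. In this arrangement the candidate promoter is the element responsible for driving transcription of the reporter. The intron is a standard feature for improving transgene expression, and the NLS concentrates β-galactosidase in the nucleus so that individual expressing cells are easier to identify by staining.

The construct was intended to test whether Ple179 recapitulates region-specific expression in the nervous system. According to the record, lacZ reporter expression was not detected in the brain or eye, so pEMS1651 represents a negative result for this MiniPromoter design. It is mainly useful as a documented reference point or as a starting sequence for redesign.
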