Addgene plasmid #29286: pEMS1651
Purpose: Expression of the reporter gene was not detected in the brain and eye using LacZ.
Depositing lab: Elizabeth Simpson. Depositing organization: University of British Columbia. Publication: A regulatory toolbox of MiniPromoters to drive selective expression in the brain. Portales-Casamar E, Swanson DJ, Liu L, de Leeuw CN, Banks KG, Ho Sui SJ, Fulton DL, Ali J, Amirabbasi M, Arenillas DJ, Babyak N, Black SF, Bonaguro RJ, Brauer E, Candido TR, Castellarin M, Chen J, Chen Y, Cheng JC, Chopra V, Docking TR, Dreolini L, D'Souza CA, Flynn EK, Glenn R, Hatakka K, Hearty TG, Imanian B, Jiang S, Khorasan-zadeh S, Komljenovic I, Laprise S, Liao NY, Lim JS, Lithwick S, Liu F, Liu J, Lu M, McConechy M, McLeod AJ, Milisavljevic M, Mis J, O'Connor K, Palma B, Palmquist DL, Schmouth JF, Swanson MI, Tam B, Ticoll A, Turner JL, Varhol R, Vermeulen J, Watkins RF, Wilson G, Wong BK, Wong SH, Wong TY, Yang GS, Ypsilanti AR, Jones SJ, Holt RA, Goldowitz D, Wasserman WW, Simpson EM. Proc Natl Acad Sci U S A. 2010 Sep 21. 107(38):16589-94. 10.1073/pnas.1009158107 PubMed 20807748.
Backbone
  Vector backbone: pEMS1313
  Backbone size w/o insert (bp): 18843
  Vector type: Pleiades Promoter Project [sic, Pleaides Plieades]
Growth in bacteria
  Bacterial resistance: Ampicillin, 100 μg/mL
  Growth temperature: 37°C
  Growth strain: DH5alpha
  Growth instructions: DH10B
  Copy number: High Copy
Gene/Insert
  Gene/Insert name: Ple179 (alt names: RLBP1L2; retinaldehyde binding protein 1-like 2; C6ORF213)
  Species: H. sapiens (human)
  Insert size (bp): 3604
  Entrez Gene: CLVS2 (a.k.a. C6orf212, C6orf213, RLBP1L2, bA160A10.4)
  Tag / fusion protein: Intron-LacZ-NLS (C terminal on backbone)
  Cloning method: Restriction Enzyme; 5′ cloning site FseI (unknown if destroyed); 3′ cloning site AscI (unknown if destroyed)
  Sequencing primers: 5′ Unknown
Terms and licenses: Academic/Nonprofit Terms; Industry Terms
How to cite: pEMS1651 was a gift from Elizabeth Simpson (Addgene plasmid # 29286 ; http://n2t.net/addgene:29286 ; RRID:Addgene_29286)
